>Addgene plasmid #38294 | pAdZ5-CGFP-NT | depositor partial sequence | sequence record 48358 | expression cassette
AAGCTTGCATGCCTGCAGGTCAATTCCCTGGCATTATGCCCAGTACATGACCTTATGGGACTTTCCTACT
TGGCAGTACATCTACGTATTAGTCATCGCTATTACCATGGTGATGCGGTTTTGGCAGTACATCAATGGGC
GTGGATAGCGGTTTGACTCACGGGGATTTCCAAGTCTCCACCCCATTGACGTCAATGGGAGTTTGTTTTG
GCACCAAAATCAACGGGACTTTCCAAAATGTCGTAACAACTCCGCCCCATTGACGCAAATGGGCGGTAGG
CGTGTACGGTGGGAGGTCTATATAAGCAGAGCTCGTTTAGTGAACCGTCAGATCGCCTGGAGACGCCATC
CACGCTGTTTTGACCTCCATAGAAGACACCGGGACCGATCCAGCCTGGATCCCCTGTGACGGAAGATCAC
TTCGATTGTACTGAGAGTCGACCATAGGGGATCGGGAGATCTCCCGATCCGTCGACGTCAGGTGGCACTT
TTCGGGGAAATGTGCGCGGAACCCCTATTTGTTTATTTTTCTAAATACATTCAAATATGTATCCGCTCAT
GAGACAATAACCCTGATAAATGCTTCAATAATATTGAAAAAGGAAGAGTATGAGTATTCAACATTTCCGT
GTCGCCCTTATTCCCTTTTTTGCGGCATTTTGCCTTCCTGTTTTTGCTCACCCAGAAACGCTGGTGAAAG
TAAAAGATGCTGAAGATCAGTTGGGTGCACGAGTGGGTTACATCGAACTGGATCTCAACAGCGGTAAGAT
CCTTGAGAGTTTTCGCCCCGAAGAACGTTTTCCAATGATGAGCACTTTTAAAGTTCTGCTATGTGGCGCG
GTATTATCCCGTATTGACGCCGGGCAAGAGCAACTCGGTCGCCGCATACACTATTCTCAGAATGACTTGG
TTGAGTACTCACCAGTCACAGAAAAGCATCTTACGGATGGCATGACAGTAAGAGAATTATGCAGTGCTGC
CATAACCATGAGTGATAACACTGCGGCCAACTTACTTCTGACAACGATCGGAGGACCGAAGGAGCTAACC
GCTTTTTTGCACAACATGGGGGATCATGTAACTCGCCTTGATCGTTGGGAACCGGAGCTGAATGAAGCCA
TACCAAACGACGAGCGTGACACCACGATGCCTGTAGCAATGGCAACAACGTTGCGCAAACTATTAACTGG
CGAACTACTTACTCTAGCTTCCCGGCAACAATTAATAGACTGGATGGAGGCGGATAAAGTTGCAGGACCA
CTTCTGCGCTCGGCCCTTCCGGCTGGCTGGTTTATTGCTGATAAATCTGGAGCCGGTGAGCGTGGGTCTC
GCGGTATCATTGCAGCACTGGGGCCAGATGGTAAGCCCTCCCGTATCGTAGTTATCTACACGACGGGGAG
TCAGGCAACTATGGATGAACGAAATAGACAGATCGCTGAGATAGGTGCCTCACTGATTAAGCATTGGTAA
CTGTCAGACCAAGTTTACTCATATATACTTTAGATTGATTTAAAACTTCATTTTTAATTTAAAAGGATCT
AGGTGAAGATCCTTTTTGATAATCTCATGACCAAAATCCCTTAACGTGAGTTTTCGTTCCACTGAGCTTT
TTTTAAGGCAGTTATTGGTGCCCTTAAACGCCTGGTTGCTACGCCTGAATAAGTGATAATAAGCGGATGA
ATGGCAGAAATTCGAAAGCAAATTCGACCCGGTCGTCGGTTCAGGGCAGGGTCGTTAAATAGCCGCTTAT
GTCTATTGCTGGTCTCGGTACCCGGGTTAATGCGCCGCTACAGGGCGCGTCCATTCGCCATTCAGGCTGC
GCAACTGTTGGGAAGGGCGATCGGTGCGGGCCTCTTCGCTATTACGCCAGCTGGCGAAAGGGGGATGTGC
TGCAAGGCGATTAAGTTGGGTAACGCCAGGGTTTTCCCAGTCACGACGTTGTAAAACGACGGCCAGTGAA
TTGTAATACGACTCACTATAGGGCGAATTGGGCCCTCTAGATGCATGCTCGAGCGGCCGCCAGTGTGATG
GATATCTGCAGAATTCGCCCTTAAGGGCGAATTCCAGCACACTGGCGGCCGTTACTAGTGGATCCGAGCT
CGGTACCAAGCTTGGCGTAATCATGGTCATAGCTGTTTCCTGTGTGAAATTGTTATCCGCTCACAATTCC
ACACAACATACGAGCCGGAAGCATAAAGTGTAAAGCCTGGGGTGCCTAATGAGTGAGCTAACTCACATTA
ATTGCGTTGCGCTCACTGCCCGCTTTCCAGTCGGGAAACCTGTCGTGCCAGCTGCATTAATGAATCGGCC
AACGCGCGGGGAGAGGCGGTTTGCGTATTGGGCGCTAGATCCCATCACATATACCTGCCGTTCACTATTA
TTTAGTGAAATGAGATATTATGATATTTTCTGAATTGTGATTAAAAAGGCAACTTTATGCCCATGCAACA
GAAACTATAAAAAATACAGAGAATGAAAAGAAACAGATAGATTTTTTAGTTCTTTAGGCCCGTAGTCTGC
AAATCCTTTTATGATTTTCTATCAAACAAAAGAGGAAAATAGACCAGTTGCAATCCAAACGAGAGTCTAA
TAGAATGAGGTCGAAAAGTAAATCGCGCGGGTTTGTTACTGATAAAGCAGGCAAGACCTAAAATGTGTAA
AGGGCAAAGTGTATACTTTGGCGTCACCCCTTACATATTTTAGGTCTTTTTTTATTGTGCGTAACTAACT
TGCCATCTTCAAACAGGAGGGCTGGAAGAAGCAGACCGCTAACACAGTACATAAAAAAGGAGACATGAAC
GATGAACATCAAAAAGTTTGCAAAACAAGCAACAGTATTAACCTTTACTACCGCACTGCTGGCAGGAGGC
GCAACTCAAGCGTTTGCGAAAGAAACGAACCAAAAGCCATATAAGGAAACATACGGCATTTCCCATATTA
CACGCCATGATATGCTGCAAATCCCTGAACAGCAAAAAAATGAAAAATATCAAGTTCCTGAGTTCGATTC
GTCCACAATTAAAAATATCTCTTCTGCAAAAGGCCTGGACGTTTGGGACAGCTGGCCATTACAAAACGCT
GACGGCACTGTCGCAAACTATCACGGCTACCACATCGTCTTTGCATTAGCCGGAGATCCTAAAAATGCGG
ATGACACATCGATTTACATGTTCTATCAAAAAGTCGGCGAAACTTCTATTGACAGCTGGAAAAACGCTGG
CCGCGTCTTTAAAGACAGCGACAAATTCGATGCAAATGATTCTATCCTAAAAGACCAAACACAAGAATGG
TCAGGTTCAGCCACATTTACATCTGACGGAAAAATCCGTTTATTCTACACTGATTTCTCCGGTAAACATT
ACGGCAAACAAACACTGACAACTGCACAAGTTAACGTATCAGCATCAGACAGCTCTTTGAACATCAACGG
TGTAGAGGATTATAAATCAATCTTTGACGGTGACGGAAAAACGTATCAAAATGTACAGCAGTTCATCGAT
GAAGGCAACTACAGCTCAGGCGACAACCATACGCTGAGAGATCCTCACTACGTAGAAGATAAAGGCCACA
AATACTTAGTATTTGAAGCAAACACTGGAACTGAAGATGGCTACCAAGGCGAAGAATCTTTATTTAACAA
AGCATACTATGGCAAAAGCACATCATTCTTCCGTCAAGAAAGTCAAAAACTTCTGCAAAGCGATAAAAAA
CGCACGGCTGAGTTAGCAAACGGCGCTCTCGGTATGATTGAGCTAAACGATGATTACACACTGAAAAAAG
TGATGAAACCGCTGATTGCATCTAACACAGTAACAGATGAAATTGAACGCGCGAACGTCTTTAAAATGAA
CGGCAAATGGTACCTGTTCACTGACTCCCGCGGATCAAAAATGACGATTGACGGCATTACGTCTAACGAT
ATTTACATGCTTGGTTATGTTTCTAATTCTTTAACTGGCCCATACAAGCCGCTGAACAAAACTGGCCTTG
TGTTAAAAATGGATCTTGATCCTAACGATGTAACCTTTACTTACTCACACTTCGCTGTACCTCAAGCGAA
AGGAAACAATGTCGTGATTACAAGCTATATGACAAACAGAGGATTCTACGCAGACAAACAATCAACGTTT
GCGCCAAGCTTCCTGCTGAACATCAAAGGCAAGAAAACATCTGTTGTCAAAGACAGCATCCTTGAACAAG
GACAATTAACAGTTAACAAATAAAAACGCAAAAGAAAATGCCGATATTGACTACCGGAAGCAGTGTGACC
GTGTGCTTCTCAAATGCCTGATTCAGGCTGTCTATGTGTGACTGTTGAGCTGTAACAAGTTGTCTCAGGT
GTTCAATTTCATGTTCTAGTTGCTTTGTTTTACTGGTTTCACCTGTTCTATTAGGTGTTACATGCTGTTC
ATCTGTTACATTGTCGATCTGTTCATGGTGAACAGCTTTAAATGCACCAAAAACTCGTAAAAGCTCTGAT
GTATCTATCTTTTTTACACCGTTTTCATCTGTGCATATGGACAGTTTTCCCTTTGATATGTAACGGTGAA
CAGTTGTTCTACTTTTGTTTGTTAGTCTTGATGCTTCACTGATAGATACAAGAGCCATAAGAACCTCAGG
GTAGCGCTGGATCAGCAGGGTCCGCGATGGTGAGCAAGGGCGAGGAGCTGTTCACCGGGGTGGTGCCCAT
CCTGGTCGAGCTGGACGGCGACGTAAACGGCCACAAGTTCAGCGTGTCCGGCGAGGGCGAGGGCGATGCC
ACCTACGGCAAGCTGACCCTGAAGTTCATCTGCACCACCGGCAAGCTGCCCGTGCCCTGGCCCACCCTCG
TGACCACCCTGACCTACGGCGTGCAGTGCTTCAGCCGCTACCCCGACCACATGAAGCAGCACGACTTCTT
CAAGTCCGCCATGCCCGAAGGCTACGTCCAGGAGCGCACCATCTTCTTCAAGGACGACGGCAACTACAAG
ACCCGCGCCGAGGTGAAGTTCGAGGGCGACACCCTGGTGAACCGCATCGAGCTGAAGGGCATCGACTTCA
AGGAGGACGGCAACATCCTGGGGCACAAGCTGGAGTACAACTACAACAGCCACAACGTCTATATCATGGC
CGACAAGCAGAAGAACGGCATCAAGGTGAACTTCAAGATCCGCCACAACATCGAGGACGGCAGCGTGCAG
CTCGCCGACCACTACCAGCAGAACACCCCCATCGGCGACGGCCCCGTGCTGCTGCCCGACAACCACTACC
TGAGCACCCAGTCCGCCCTGAGCAAAGACCCCAACGAGAAGCGCGATCACATGGTCCTGCTGGAGTTCGT
GACCGCCGCCGGGATCACTCTCGGCATGGACGAGCTGTACAAGTAAGGATCCCACGTCACTATTGTATAC
TCTATATTATACTCTATGTTATACTCTGTAATCCTACTCAATAAACGTGTCACGCCTGTGAAACCGTACT
AAGTCTCCCGTGTCTTCTTATCACCATCAGGTGACATCCTCGCCCAGGCTGTCAATCATGCCGGTATCGA
TTCCAGTAGCACCGGCCCCACGCTGACAACCCACTCTTGCAGCGTTAGCAGCGCCCCTCTTAACAAGCCG
ACCCCCACCAGCGTCGCGGTTACTAACACTCCTCTCCCCGACCTGCAGCCCAAGCTT
