[The description below was written by a language model from this plasmid's Addgene catalogue record.]
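Description:
pAdZ5-CGFP-NT is an empty adenoviral expression backbone from the AdZ recombineering system. It carries an adenovirus type 5 (Ad5) vector genome in the single-copy bacterial artificial chromosome pBeloBAC11. The record lists it as a low-copy construct with ampicillin as the bacterial selection. It is maintained in SW102, an E. coli strain whose temperature-inducible lambda Red functions support homologous recombination, which explains the reduced growth temperature specified in the record. According to the depositor, the Ad5 genome in this version was newly derived and sequenced. It replaces the AdEasy-derived genome used in the original publication, while the expression cassettes are unchanged. No feature table or sequence annotation is supplied for this entry, and the depositor refers users to a related backbone record for the vector sequence. Details such as which adenoviral regions are deleted are therefore not stated here.

The payload site is a CMV promoter-driven mammalian expression cassette designed to take a gene of interest by ligation-independent cloning. The coding sequence is amplified with primers carrying long homology arms and recombined directly into the BAC. The upstream arm matches the region just downstream of the CMV promoter. The downstream arm runs into the start of the EGFP coding sequence, so the inserted open reading frame is expressed as a fusion with EGFP at its C terminus. The depositor notes that the forward arm contains no Kozak-optimised sequence, so users may wish to add one. The record does not explain the "NT" suffix in the name. The system was developed for high-throughput generation of recombinant adenoviruses for gene function studies, here yielding GFP-tagged proteins in transduced mammalian cells.
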