Addgene plasmid #38294: pAdZ5-CGFP-NT
Purpose: (Empty Backbone)
Depositing lab: Richard Stanton. Publication: Re-engineering adenovirus vector systems to enable high-throughput analyses of gene function. Stanton RJ, McSharry BP, Armstrong M, Tomasec P, Wilkinson GW. Biotechniques. 2008 Dec;45(6):659-62, 664-8. 10.2144/000112993 PubMed 19238796.
Backbone
  Vector backbone: pBeloBAC11
  Backbone manufacturer: NEB
  Vector type: Mammalian Expression, Adenoviral
  Promoter: CMV
  Tag / fusion protein: EGFP (C terminal on insert)
Growth in bacteria
  Bacterial resistance: Ampicillin, 50 μg/mL
  Growth temperature: 30°C
  Growth strain: SW102
  Growth instructions: Use low salt media (10g/L tryptone; 5g/L yeast extract; 5g/L salt). The depositing laboratory recommends that the bacteria be grown at 32C.
  Copy number: Low Copy
Gene/Insert
  Cloning method: Ligation Independent Cloning
  Sequencing primers: 5′ AATGTCGTAACAACTCCG; 3′ ACCTGATGGTGATAAGAAG
Terms and licenses: Academic/Nonprofit Terms; Industry Terms: Not Available to Industry
Depositor comments: Please see the attached protocol or http://adz.cf.ac.uk/ for information on using this plasmid, including cloning, PCR, screening, minipreps, maxipreps, restriction digest, sequencing and virus preparation. To clone your gene of interest into this plasmid, use the following primers. Note that the forward primer does not include a Kozak-optimized sequence--you may want to add your own. Forward primer: 5’-AACCGTCAGATCGCCTGGAGACGCCATCCACGCTGTTTTGACCTCCATAGAAGACACCGGGACCGATCCAGCCTGGATCC-YOUR-PRIMER-HERE-3’ Reverse primer: 5'-TCGACCAGGATGGGCACCACCCCGGTGAACAGCTCCTCGCCCTTGCTCACCATCGCGGACCTGCTGATCCAGCGCTACC-YOUR-PRIMER-HERE–3’ To view the sequence of the vector backbone please see Addgene plasmid 38286 www.addgene.org/38286 Note that the vector numbers are different to those in the original publication - the original work used vectors in which the genome was derived from the AdEasy vectors. The new vectors contain a newly derived & sequenced Ad5 genome, but the expression cassettes etc remain identical to those in the original paper.
How to cite: pAdZ5-CGFP-NT was a gift from Richard Stanton (Addgene plasmid # 38294)
